Addgene plasmid #36205: pmTurquoise2-Golgi
Purpose: In vivo visualization of golgi apparatus (can be used for colocalization studies)
Depositing lab: Dorus Gadella. Depositing organization: University of Amsterdam. Publication: Structure-guided evolution of cyan fluorescent proteins towards a quantum yield of 93%. Goedhart J, von Stetten D, Noirclerc-Savoye M, Lelimousin M, Joosen L, Hink MA, van Weeren L, Gadella TW Jr, Royant A. Nat Commun. 2012 Mar 20;3:751. doi: 10.1038/ncomms1738. PubMed 22434194.
Backbone
  Vector backbone: pmTurquoise2-N1
  Total vector size (bp): 4904
  Vector type: Mammalian Expression
  Selectable markers: Neomycin (select with G418)
Growth in bacteria
  Bacterial resistance: Kanamycin, 50 μg/mL
  Growth temperature: 37°C
  Growth strain: DH5alpha
  Copy number: High Copy
Gene/Insert
  Gene/Insert name: Golgi targeting sequence (alt names: B4GALT1(1-61); beta4Gal-T1(1-61); beta-1,4-galactosyltransferase 1(1-61))
  Species: H. sapiens (human)
  Insert size (bp): 183
  GenBank ID: NM_001497
  Entrez Gene: B4GALT1 (a.k.a. B4GAL-T1, CDG2D, CLDLFIB, GGTB2, GT1, GTB, beta4Gal-T1)
  Promoter: CMV
  Tag / fusion protein: mTurquoise2 (C terminal on backbone)
  Cloning method: Restriction Enzyme; 5′ cloning site BglII (not destroyed); 3′ cloning site AgeI (not destroyed)
  Sequencing primers: 5′ AGGTCTATATAAGCAGAGC; 3′ TCTACAAATGTGGTATGGC
Terms and licenses: Academic/Nonprofit Terms; Industry Terms: Not Available to Industry
How to cite: pmTurquoise2-Golgi was a gift from Dorus Gadella (Addgene plasmid # 36205 ; http://n2t.net/addgene:36205 ; RRID:Addgene_36205)
