[The description below was written by a language model from this plasmid's Addgene catalogue record and pLannotate feature annotations shown in this document.]
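Description:
pmTurquoise2-Golgi is a 4.9 kb mammalian expression plasmid built on the pmTurquoise2-N1 backbone, an N1-type vector in which a coding sequence placed in the multiple cloning site is fused upstream of the fluorescent protein. It replicates in E. coli at high copy from a ColE1/pUC-type origin and also carries an f1 phage origin. A single NeoR/KanR (Tn5 aminoglycoside phosphotransferase) gene provides both selections. The bacterial bla promoter drives it for kanamycin resistance in E. coli, and the SV40 enhancer/early promoter drives it for G418 selection in mammalian cells, with an HSV TK polyadenylation signal downstream. The short ble, bGH poly(A) and SV40 large T antigen fragments in the annotation appear to be backbone remnants or partial matches rather than functional parts.

The payload is a 183 bp insert encoding residues 1–61 of human beta-1,4-galactosyltransferase 1 (B4GALT1), cloned between BglII and AgeI sites that are both retained. This N-terminal portion of the enzyme serves as a Golgi targeting sequence. It is fused through residual MCS sequence to the N-terminus of mTurquoise2, a bright monomeric, mammalian codon-optimized cyan fluorescent protein. The fusion is transcribed from the human CMV immediate early enhancer and promoter and terminated by the SV40 poly(A) signal.

Transfection of mammalian cells gives strong constitutive expression of a cyan marker that accumulates at the Golgi apparatus. The stated purpose is in vivo visualization of the Golgi, including use as a reference marker in colocalization studies with proteins labelled in other colours.
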