Features (pLannotate 1.2.2; 17 found; start..end, strand, type, name):
      9..312     +  enhancer       CMV enhancer: human cytomegalovirus immediate early enhancer
    313..516     +  promoter       CMV promoter: human cytomegalovirus (CMV) immediate early promoter
    539..569     +  misc_feature   MCS (fragment): multiple cloning site
    576..758     +  CDS            B4GALT1 (fragment): B4GT1_HUMAN - Also known as GGTB2. Experimental evidence at protein level: Swiss-Prot protein existence level 1. [Processed beta-1,4-galactosyltransferase 1]: The cell surface form functions as a recognition molecule during a variety of cell to cell and cell to matrix interactions, as those occurring during development and egg fertilization, by binding to specific oligosaccharide ligands on opposing cells or in the extracellular matrix. From Homo sapiens (Human).
    753..784     +  misc_feature   MCS (fragment): multiple cloning site
    798..1517    +  CDS            mTurquoise2: enhanced monomeric variant of CFP (Goedhart et al., 2012) mammalian codon-optimized
   1534..1617    +  CDS            large T antigen (fragment): large T antigen from SV40 (simian virus 40)
   1640..1761    +  polyA_signal   SV40 poly(A) signal: SV40 polyadenylation signal
   1795..2223    -  rep_origin     f1 ori (sequence partly withheld): f1 bacteriophage origin of replication; arrow indicates direction of (+) strand synthesis
   2250..2354    +  promoter       AmpR promoter: bla
   2356..2713    +  promoter       SV40 promoter: SV40 enhancer and early promoter
   2748..3542    +  CDS            NeoR/KanR: aminoglycoside phosphotransferase from Tn5; aph(3')-II (or nptII); confers resistance to neomycin, kanamycin, and G418 (Geneticin®)
   3563..3715    +  CDS            ble (fragment): BLE_KLEPN - Experimental evidence at protein level: Swiss-Prot protein existence level 1. Binding protein with a strong affinity to the bleomycin family of antibiotics. Binds to CL990; an antimitotic-antibiotic compound. From Klebsiella pneumoniae.
   3774..3821    +  polyA_signal   HSV TK poly(A) signal: herpes simplex virus thymidine kinase polyadenylation signal (Cole and Stacy, 1985)
   3912..3928    -  polyA_signal   bGH poly(A) signal (fragment): bovine growth hormone polyadenylation signal
   4150..4738    +  rep_origin     ori: high-copy-number ColE1/pMB1/pBR322/pUC origin of replication
   4853..4904    +  enhancer       CMV enhancer (fragment): human cytomegalovirus immediate early enhancer
>Addgene plasmid #36205 | pmTurquoise2-Golgi | addgene full sequence | sequence record 364680 | Addgene NGS Result
GAGTTCCGCGTTACATAACTTACGGTAAATGGCCCGCCTGGCTGACCGCCCAACGACCCCCGCCCATTGA
CGTCAATAATGACGTATGTTCCCATAGTAACGCCAATAGGGACTTTCCATTGACGTCAATGGGTGGAGTA
TTTACGGTAAACTGCCCACTTGGCAGTACATCAAGTGTATCATATGCCAAGTACGCCCCCTATTGACGTC
AATGACGGTAAATGGCCCGCCTGGCATTATGCCCAGTACATGACCTTATGGGACTTTCCTACTTGGCAGT
ACATCTACGTATTAGTCATCGCTATTACCATGGTGATGCGGTTTTGGCAGTACATCAATGGGCGTGGATA
GCGGTTTGACTCACGGGGATTTCCAAGTCTCCACCCCATTGACGTCAATGGGAGTTTGTTTTGGCACCAA
AATCAACGGGACTTTCCAAAATGTCGTAACAACTCCGCCCCATTGACGCAAATGGGCGGTAGGCGTGTAC
GGTGGGAGGTCTATATAAGCAGAGCTGGTTTAGTGAACCGTCAGATCCGCTAGCGCTACCGGACTCAGAT
CTCGAGCTCGCCACCATGAGGCTTCGGGAGCCGCTCCTGAGCGGCAGCGCCGCGATGCCAGGCGCGTCCC
TACAGCGGGCCTGCCGCCTGCTCGTGGCCGTCTGCGCTCTGCACCTTGGCGTCACCCTCGTTTACTACCT
GGCTGGCCGCGACCTGAGCCGCCTGCCCCAACTGGTCGGAGTCTCCACACCGCTGCAGTCGACGGTACCG
CGGGCCCGGGATCCACCGGTCGCCACCATGGTGAGCAAGGGCGAGGAGCTGTTCACCGGGGTGGTGCCCA
TCCTGGTCGAGCTGGACGGCGACGTAAACGGCCACAAGTTCAGCGTGTCCGGCGAGGGCGAGGGCGATGC
CACCTACGGCAAGCTGACCCTGAAGTTCATCTGCACCACCGGCAAGCTGCCCGTGCCCTGGCCCACCCTC
GTGACCACCCTGTCCTGGGGCGTGCAGTGCTTCGCCCGCTACCCCGACCACATGAAGCAGCACGACTTCT
TCAAGTCCGCCATGCCCGAAGGCTACGTCCAGGAGCGCACCATCTTCTTCAAGGACGACGGCAACTACAA
GACCCGCGCCGAGGTGAAGTTCGAGGGCGACACCCTGGTGAACCGCATCGAGCTGAAGGGCATCGACTTC
AAGGAGGACGGCAACATCCTGGGGCACAAGCTGGAGTACAACTACTTTAGCGACAACGTCTATATCACCG
CCGACAAGCAGAAGAACGGCATCAAGGCCAACTTCAAGATCCGCCACAACATCGAGGACGGCGGCGTGCA
GCTCGCCGACCACTACCAGCAGAACACCCCCATCGGCGACGGCCCCGTGCTGCTGCCCGACAACCACTAC
CTGAGCACCCAGTCCAAGCTGAGCAAAGACCCCAACGAGAAGCGCGATCACATGGTCCTGCTGGAGTTCG
TGACCGCCGCCGGGATCACTCTCGGCATGGACGAGCTGTACAAGTAAAGCGGCCGCGACTCTAGATCATA
ATCAGCCATACCACATTTGTAGAGGTTTTACTTGCTTTAAAAAACCTCCCACACCTCCCCCTGAACCTGA
AACATAAAATGAATGCAATTGTTGTTGTTAACTTGTTTATTGCAGCTTATAATGGTTACAAATAAAGCAA
TAGCATCACAAATTTCACAAATAAAGCATTTTTTTCACTGCATTCTAGTTGTGGTTTGTCCAAACTCATC
AATGTATCTTAAGGCGTAAATTGTAAGCGTTAATATTTTGTTAAAATTCGCGTTAAATTTTTGTTAAATC
AGCTCATTTTTTAACCAATAGGCCGAAATCGGCAAAATCCCTTATAAATCAAAAGAATAGACCGAGATAG
GGT
[37 nt withheld, positions 1894-1930]
AAAGAACGTGGACTCCAACGTCAAAGG
[49 nt withheld, positions 1958-2006]
T
[91 nt withheld, positions 2008-2098]
G
[124 nt withheld, positions 2100-2223]
CAGGTGGCACTTTTCGGGGAAATGTGCGCGGAACCCCTATTTGTTTATTTTTCTAAATACATTCAAATAT
GTATCCGCTCATGAGACAATAACCCTGATAAATGCTTCAATAATATTGAAAAAGGAAGAGTCCTGAGGCG
GAAAGAACCAGCTGTGGAATGTGTGTCAGTTAGGGTGTGGAAAGTCCCCAGGCTCCCCAGCAGGCAGAAG
TATGCAAAGCATGCATCTCAATTAGTCAGCAACCAGGTGTGGAAAGTCCCCAGGCTCCCCAGCAGGCAGA
AGTATGCAAAGCATGCATCTCAATTAGTCAGCAACCATAGTCCCGCCCCTAACTCCGCCCATCCCGCCCC
TAACTCCGCCCAGTTCCGCCCATTCTCCGCCCCATGGCTGACTAATTTTTTTTATTTATGCAGAGGCCGA
GGCCGCCTCGGCCTCTGAGCTATTCCAGAAGTAGTGAGGAGGCTTTTTTGGAGGCCTAGGCTTTTGCAAA
GATCGATCAAGAGACAGGATGAGGATCGTTTCGCATGATTGAACAAGATGGATTGCACGCAGGTTCTCCG
GCCGCTTGGGTGGAGAGGCTATTCGGCTATGACTGGGCACAACAGACAATCGGCTGCTCTGATGCCGCCG
TGTTCCGGCTGTCAGCGCAGGGGCGCCCGGTTCTTTTTGTCAAGACCGACCTGTCCGGTGCCCTGAATGA
ACTGCAAGACGAGGCAGCGCGGCTATCGTGGCTGGCCACGACGGGCGTTCCTTGCGCAGCTGTGCTCGAC
GTTGTCACTGAAGCGGGAAGGGACTGGCTGCTATTGGGCGAAGTGCCGGGGCAGGATCTCCTGTCATCTC
ACCTTGCTCCTGCCGAGAAAGTATCCATCATGGCTGATGCAATGCGGCGGCTGCATACGCTTGATCCGGC
TACCTGCCCATTCGACCACCAAGCGAAACATCGCATCGAGCGAGCACGTACTCGGATGGAAGCCGGTCTT
GTCGATCAGGATGATCTGGACGAAGAGCATCAGGGGCTCGCGCCAGCCGAACTGTTCGCCAGGCTCAAGG
CGAGCATGCCCGACGGCGAGGATCTCGTCGTGACCCATGGCGATGCCTGCTTGCCGAATATCATGGTGGA
AAATGGCCGCTTTTCTGGATTCATCGACTGTGGCCGGCTGGGTGTGGCGGACCGCTATCAGGACATAGCG
TTGGCTACCCGTGATATTGCTGAAGAGCTTGGCGGCGAATGGGCTGACCGCTTCCTCGTGCTTTACGGTA
TCGCCGCTCCCGATTCGCAGCGCATCGCCTTCTATCGCCTTCTTGACGAGTTCTTCTGAGCGGGACTCTG
GGGTTCGAAATGACCGACCAAGCGACGCCCAACCTGCCATCACGAGATTTCGATTCCACCGCCGCCTTCT
ATGAAAGGTTGGGCTTCGGAATCGTTTTCCGGGACGCCGGCTGGATGATCCTCCAGCGCGGGGATCTCAT
GCTGGAGTTCTTCGCCCACCCTAGGGGGAGGCTAACTGAAACACGGAAGGAGACAATACCGGAAGGAACC
CGCGCTATGACGGCAATAAAAAGACAGAATAAAACGCACGGTGTTGGGTCGTTTGTTCATAAACGCGGGG
TTCGGTCCCAGGGCTGGCACTCTGTCGATACCCCACCGAGACCCCATTGGGGCCAATACGCCCGCGTTTC
TTCCTTTTCCCCACCCCACCCCCCAAGTTCGGGTGAAGGCCCAGGGCTCGCAGCCAACGTCGGGGCGGCA
GGCCCTGCCATAGCCTCAGGTTACTCATATATACTTTAGATTGATTTAAAACTTCATTTTTAATTTAAAA
GGATCTAGGTGAAGATCCTTTTTGATAATCTCATGACCAAAATCCCTTAACGTGAGTTTTCGTTCCACTG
AGCGTCAGACCCCGTAGAAAAGATCAAAGGATCTTCTTGAGATCCTTTTTTTCTGCGCGTAATCTGCTGC
TTGCAAACAAAAAAACCACCGCTACCAGCGGTGGTTTGTTTGCCGGATCAAGAGCTACCAACTCTTTTTC
CGAAGGTAACTGGCTTCAGCAGAGCGCAGATACCAAATACTGTTCTTCTAGTGTAGCCGTAGTTAGGCCA
CCACTTCAAGAACTCTGTAGCACCGCCTACATACCTCGCTCTGCTAATCCTGTTACCAGTGGCTGCTGCC
AGTGGCGATAAGTCGTGTCTTACCGGGTTGGACTCAAGACGATAGTTACCGGATAAGGCGCAGCGGTCGG
GCTGAACGGGGGGTTCGTGCACACAGCCCAGCTTGGAGCGAACGACCTACACCGAACTGAGATACCTACA
GCGTGAGCTATGAGAAAGCGCCACGCTTCCCGAAGGGAGAAAGGCGGACAGGTATCCGGTAAGCGGCAGG
GTCGGAACAGGAGAGCGCACGAGGGAGCTTCCAGGGGGAAACGCCTGGTATCTTTATAGTCCTGTCGGGT
TTCGCCACCTCTGACTTGAGCGTCGATTTTTGTGATGCTCGTCAGGGGGGCGGAGCCTATGGAAAAACGC
CAGCAACGCGGCCTTTTTACGGTTCCTGGCCTTTTGCTGGCCTTTTGCTCACATGTTCTTTCCTGCGTTA
TCCCCTGATTCTGTGGATAACCGTATTACCGCCATGCATTAGTTATTAATAGTAATCAATTACGGGGTCA
TTAGTTCATAGCCCATATATG
