>Addgene plasmid #36205 | pmTurquoise2-Golgi | addgene partial sequence | sequence record 126713 | CMV-F 5'-CGCAAATGGGCGGTAGGCGTG-3'
TTAGTGAACCGTCAGATCCGCTAGCGCTACCGGACTCAGATCTCGAGCTCGCCACCATGAGGCTTCGGGA
GCCGCTCCTGAGCGGCAGCGCCGCGATGCCAGGCGCGTCCCTACAGCGGGCCTGCCGCCTGCTCGTGGCC
GTCTGCGCTCTGCACCTTGGCGTCACCCTCGTTTACTACCTGGCTGGCCGCGACCTGAGCCGCCTGCCCC
AACTGGTCGGAGTCTCCACACCGCTGCAGTCGACGGTACCGCGGGCCCGGGATCCACCGGTCGCCACCAT
GGTGAGCAAGGGCGAGGAGCTGTTCACCGGGGTGGTGCCCATCCTGGTCGAGCTGGACGGCGACGTAAAC
GGCCACAAGTTCAGCGTGTCCGGCGAGGGCGAGGGCGATGCCACCTACGGCAAGCTGACCCTGAAGTTCA
TCTGCACCACCGGCAAGCTGCCCGTGCCCTGGCCCACCCTCGTGACCACCCTGTCCTGGGGCGTGCAGTG
CTTCGCCCGCTACCCCGACCACATGAAGCAGCACGACTTCTTCAAGTCCGCCATGCCCGAAGGCTACGTC
CAGGAGCGCACCATCTTCTTCAAGGACGACGGCAACTACAAGACCCGCGCCGAGGTGAAGTTCGAGGGCG
ACACCCTGGTGAACCGCATCGAGCTGAAGGGCATCGACTTCAAGGAGGACGGCAACATCCTGGGGCACAA
GCTGGAGTACAACTACTTTAGCGACAACGTCTATATCACCGCCGACAAGCAGAAGAACGGCATCAAGGCC
AACTTCAAGATCC
