>Addgene plasmid #36205 | pmTurquoise2-Golgi | addgene partial sequence | sequence record 126714 | F1ori-F 5'-GTGGACTCTTGTTCCAAACTGG-3'
TTCTTTTGATTTATAAGGGATTTTGCCGATTTCGGCCTATTGGTTAAAAAATGAGCTGATTTAACAAAAA
TTTAACGCGAATTTTAACAAAATATTAACGCTTACAATTTACGCCTTAAGATACATTGATGAGTTTGGAC
AAACCACAACTAGAATGCAGTGAAAAAAATGCTTTATTTGTGAAATTTGTGATGCTATTGCTTTATTTGT
AACCATTATAAGCTGCAATAAACAAGTTAACAACAACAATTGCATTCATTTTATGTTTCAGGTTCAGGGG
GAGGTGTGGGAGGTTTTTTAAAGCAAGTAAAACCTCTACAAATGTGGTATGGCTGATTATGATCTAGAGT
CGCGGCCGCTTTACTTGTACAGCTCGTCCATGCCGAGAGTGATCCCGGCGGCGGTCACGAACTCCAGCAG
GACCATGTGATCGCGCTTCTCGTTGGGGTCTTTGCTCAGCTTGGACTGGGTGCTCAGGTAGTGGTTGTCG
GGCAGCAGCACGGGGCCGTCGCCGATGGGGGTGTTCTGCTGGTAGTGGTCGGCGAGCTGCACGCCGCCGT
CCTCGATGTTGTGGCGGATCTTGAAGTTGGCCTTGATGCCGTTCTTCTGCTTGTCGGCGGTGATATAGAC
GTTGTCGCTAAAGTAGTTGTACTCCAGCTTGTGCCCCAGGATGTTGCCGTCCTCCTTGAAGTCGATGCCC
TTCAGCTCGATGCGGTTCACCAGGGTGTCGCCCTCGAACTTCACCTCGGCGCGGGTCTTGTAGTTGCCGT
CGTCCTTGAAGAAGATGGTGCGCTCCTGGACGTAGCCTTCGGGCATGGCGGACTTGAAGAAGTCGTGCTG
CTTCATGTGGTCGGGGTAGCGGGCGAAGCACTGCACGCCCCAGGAC
